>Addgene plasmid #180646 | pLVX-mCherry | addgene full sequence | sequence record 358648 | Addgene NGS Result
TGGAAGGGCTAATTCACTCCCAAAGAAGACAAGATATCCTTGATCTGTGGATCTACCACACACAAGGCTA
CTTCCCTGATTAGCAGAACTACACACCAGGGCCAGGGGTCAGATATCCACTGACCTTTGGATGGTGCTAC
AAGCTAGTACCAGTTGAGCCAGATAAGGTAGAAGAGGCCAATAAAGGAGAGAACACCAGCTTGTTACACC
CTGTGAGCCTGCATGGGATGGATGACCCGGAGAGAGAAGTGTTAGAGTGGAGGTTTGACAGCCGCCTAGC
ATTTCATCACGTGGCCCGAGAGCTGCATCCGGAGTACTTCAAGAACTGCTGATATCGAGCTTGCTACAAG
GGACTTTCCGCTGGGGACTTTCCAGGGAGGCGTGGCCTGGGCGGGACTGGGGAGTGGCGAGCCCTCAGAT
CCTGCATATAAGCAGCTGCTTTTTGCCTGTACTGGGTCTCTCTGGTTAGACCAGATCTGAGCCTGGGAGC
TCTCTGGCTAACTAGGGAACCCACTGCTTAAGCCTCAATAAAGCTTGCCTTGAGTGCTTCAAGTAGTGTG
TGCCCGTCTGTTGTGTGACTCTGGTAACTAGAGATCCCTCAGACCCTTTTAGTCAGTGTGGAAAATCTCT
AGCAGTGGCGCCCGAACAGGGACTTGAAAGCGAAAGGGAAACCAGAGGAGCTCTCTCGACGCAGGACTCG
GCTTGCTGAAGCGCGCACGGCAAGAGGCGAGGGGCGGCGACTGGTGAGTACGCCAAAAATTTTGACTAGC
GGAGGCTAGAAGGAGAGAGATGGGTGCGAGAGCGTCAGTATTAAGCGGGGGAGAATTAGATCGCGATGGG
AAAAAATTCGGTTAAGGCCAGGGGGAAAGAAAAAATATAAATTAAAACATATAGTATGGGCAAGCAGGGA
GCTAGAACGATTCGCAGTTAATCCTGGCCTGTTAGAAACATCAGAAGGCTGTAGACAAATACTGGGACAG
CTACAACCATCCCTTCAGACAGGATCAGAAGAACTTAGATCATTATATAATACAGTAGCAACCCTCTATT
GTGTGCATCAAAGGATAGAGATAAAAGACACCAAGGAAGCTTTAGACAAGATAGAGGAAGAGCAAAACAA
AAGTAAGACCACCGCACAGCAAGCGGCCGGCCGCTGATCTTCAGACCTGGAGGAGGAGATATGAGGGACA
ATTGGAGAAGTGAATTATATAAATATAAAGTAGTAAAAATTGAACCATTAGGAGTAGCACCCACCAAGGC
AAAGAGAAGAGTGGTGCAGAGAGAAAAAAGAGCAGTGGGAATAGGAGCTTTGTTCCTTGGGTTCTTGGGA
GCAGCAGGAAGCACTATGGGCGCAGCGTCAATGACGCTGACGGTACAGGCCAGACAATTATTGTCTGGTA
TAGTGCAGCAGCAGAACAATTTGCTGAGGGCTATTGAGGCGCAACAGCATCTGTTGCAACTCACAGTCTG
GGGCATCAAGCAGCTCCAGGCAAGAATCCTGGCTGTGGAAAGATACCTAAAGGATCAACAGCTCCTGGGG
ATTTGGGGTTGCTCTGGAAAACTCATTTGCACCACTGCTGTGCCTTGGAATGCTAGTTGGAGTAATAAAT
CTCTGGAACAGATTTGGAATCACACGACCTGGATGGAGTGGGACAGAGAAATTAACAATTACACAAGCTT
AATACACTCCTTAATTGAAGAATCGCAAAACCAGCAAGAAAAGAATGAACAAGAATTATTGGAATTAGAT
AAATGGGCAAGTTTGTGGAATTGGTTTAACATAACAAATTGGCTGTGGTATATAAAATTATTCATAATGA
TAGTAGGAGGCTTGGTAGGTTTAAGAATAGTTTTTGCTGTACTTTCTATAGTGAATAGAGTTAGGCAGGG
ATATTCACCATTATCGTTTCAGACCCACCTCCCAACCCCGAGGGGACCCGACAGGCCCGAAGGAATAGAA
GAAGAAGGTGGAGAGAGAGACAGAGACAGATCCATTCGATTAGTGAACGGATCTCGACGGTATCGCCTTT
AAAAGAAAAGGGGGGATTGGGGGGTACAGTGCAGGGGAAAGAATAGTAGACATAATAGCAACAGACATAC
AAACTAAAGAATTACAAAAACAAATTACAAAAATTCAAAATTTTCGGGTTTATTACAGGGACAGCAGAGA
TCCAGTTTATCGATGAGGCCCTTTCGTCTTCACTCGAGTTTACTCCCTATCAGTGATAGAGAACGTATGT
CGAGTTTACTCCCTATCAGTGATAGAGAACGATGTCGAGTTTACTCCCTATCAGTGATAGAGAACGTATG
TCGAGTTTACTCCCTATCAGTGATAGAGAACGTATGTCGAGTTTACTCCCTATCAGTGATAGAGAACGTA
TGTCGAGTTTATCCCTATCAGTGATAGAGAACGTATGTCGAGTTTACTCCCTATCAGTGATAGAGAACGT
ATGTCGAGGTAGGCGTGTACGGTGGGAGGCCTATATAAGCAGAGCTCGTTTAGTGAACCGTCAGATCGCC
TGGAGAAGGATCCGCCACCATGGTGAGCAAGGGCGAGGAGGACAACATGGCCATCATCAAGGAGTTCATG
CGCTTCAAGGTGCACATGGAGGGCTCCGTGAACGGCCACGAGTTCGAGATCGAGGGCGAGGGCGAGGGCC
GCCCCTACGAGGGCACCCAGACCGCCAAGCTGAAGGTGACCAAGGGCGGCCCCCTGCCCTTCGCCTGGGA
CATCCTGTCCCCTCAGTTCATGTACGGCTCCAAGGCCTACGTGAAGCACCCCGCCGACATCCCCGACTAC
TTGAAGCTGTCCTTCCCCGAGGGCTTCAAGTGGGAGCGCGTGATGAACTTCGAGGACGGCGGCGTGGTGA
CCGTGACCCAGGACTCCTCCCTGCAGGACGGCGAGTTCATCTACAAGGTGAAGCTGCGCGGCACCAACTT
CCCCTCCGACGGCCCCGTAATGCAGAAGAAGACCATGGGCTGGGAGGCCTCCTCCGAGCGGATGTACCCC
GAGGACGGCGCCCTGAAGGGCGAGATCAAGCAGAGGCTGAAGCTGAAGGACGGCGGCCACTACGACGCCG
AGGTCAAGACCACCTACAAGGCCAAGAAGCCCGTGCAGCTGCCCGGCGCCTACAACGTCAACATCAAGCT
GGACATCACCTCCCACAACGAGGACTACACCATCGTGGAACAGTACGAGCGCGCCGAGGGCCGCCACTCC
ACCGGCGGCATGGACGAGCTGTACAAGTGAGAATTCTACCGGGTAGGGGAGGCGCTTTTCCCAAGGCAGT
CTGGAGCATGCGCTTTAGCAGCCCCGCTGGGCACTTGGCGCTACACAAGTGGCCTCTGGCCTCGCACACA
TTCCACATCCACCGGTAGGCGCCAACCGGCTCCGTTCTTTGGTGGCCCCTTCGCGCCACCTTCTACTCCT
CCCCTAGTCAGGAAGTTCCCCCCCGCCCCGCAGCTCGCGTCGTGCAGGACGTGACAAATGGAAGTAGCAC
GTCTCACTAGTCTCGTGCAGATGGACAGCACCGCTGAGCAATGGAAGCGGGTAGGCCTTTGGGGCAGCGG
CCAATAGCAGCTTTGCTCCTTCGCTTTCTGGGCTCAGAGGCTGGGAAGGGGTGGGTCCGGGGGCGGGCTC
AGGGGCGGGCTCAGGGGCGGGGCGGGCGCCCGAAGGTCCTCCGGAGGCCCGGCATTCTGCACGCTTCAAA
AGCGCACGTCTGCCGCGCTGTTCTCCTCTTCCTCATCTCCGGGCCTTTCGACCTGCAGCCCAAGCTTACC
ATGACCGAGTACAAGCCCACGGTGCGCCTCGCCACCCGCGACGACGTCCCCAGGGCCGTACGCACCCTCG
CCGCCGCGTTCGCCGACTACCCCGCCACGCGCCACACCGTCGATCCGGACCGCCACATCGAGCGGGTCAC
CGAGCTGCAAGAACTCTTCCTCACGCGCGTCGGGCTCGACATCGGCAAGGTGTGGGTCGCGGACGACGGC
GCCGCGGTGGCGGTCTGGACCACGCCGGAGAGCGTCGAAGCGGGGGCGGTGTTCGCCGAGATCGGCCCGC
GCATGGCCGAGTTGAGCGGTTCCCGGCTGGCCGCGCAGCAACAGATGGAAGGCCTCCTGGCGCCGCACCG
GCCCAAGGAGCCCGCGTGGTTCCTGGCCACCGTCGGCGTCTCGCCCGACCACCAGGGCAAGGGTCTGGGC
AGCGCCGTCGTGCTCCCCGGAGTGGAGGCGGCCGAGCGCGCCGGGGTGCCCGCCTTCCTGGAGACCTCCG
CGCCCCGCAACCTCCCCTTCTACGAGCGGCTCGGCTTCACCGTCACCGCCGACGTCGAGGTGCCCGAAGG
ACCGCGCACCTGGTGCATGACCCGCAAGCCCGGTGCCTGACGGGCGCGTCTGGAACAATCAACCTCTGGA
TTACAAAATTTGTGAAAGATTGACTGGTATTCTTAACTATGTTGCTCCTTTTACGCTATGTGGATACGCT
GCTTTAATGCCTTTGTATCATGCTATTGCTTCCCGTATGGCTTTCATTTTCTCCTCCTTGTATAAATCCT
GGTTGCTGTCTCTTTATGAGGAGTTGTGGCCCGTTGTCAGGCAACGTGGCGTGGTGTGCACTGTGTTTGC
TGACGCAACCCCCACTGGTTGGGGCATTGCCACCACCTGTCAGCTCCTTTCCGGGACTTTCGCTTTCCCC
CTCCCTATTGCCACGGCGGAACTCATCGCCGCCTGCCTTGCCCGCTGCTGGACAGGGGCTCGGCTGTTGG
GCACTGACAATTCCGTGGTGTTGTCGGGGAAGCTGACGTCCTTTCCATGGCTGCTCGCCTGTGTTGCCAC
CTGGATTCTGCGCGGGACGTCCTTCTGCTACGTCCCTTCGGCCCTCAATCCAGCGGACCTTCCTTCCCGC
GGCCTGCTGCCGGCTCTGCGGCCTCTTCCGCGTCTTCGCCTTCGCCCTCAGACGAGTCGGATCTCCCTTT
GGGCCGCCTCCCCGCCTGGAATTAATTCTGCAGTCGAGACCTAGAAAAACATGGAGCAATCACAAGTAGC
AATACAGCAGCTACCAATGCTGATTGTGCCTGGCTAGAAGCACAAGAGGAGGAGGAGGTGGGTTTTCCAG
TCACACCTCAGGTACCTTTAAGACCAATGACTTACAAGGCAGCTGTAGATCTTAGCCACTTTTTAAAAGA
AAAGAGGGGACTGGAAGGGCTAATTCACTCCCAACGAAGACAAGATATCCTTGATCTGTGGATCTACCAC
ACACAAGGCTACTTCCCTGATTAGCAGAACTACACACCAGGGCCAGGGGTCAGATATCCACTGACCTTTG
GATGGTGCTACAAGCTAGTACCAGTTGAGCCAGATAAGGTAGAAGAGGCCAATAAAGGAGAGAACACCAG
CTTGTTACACCCTGTGAGCCTGCATGGGATGGATGACCCGGAGAGAGAAGTGTTAGAGTGGAGGTTTGAC
AGCCGCCTAGCATTTCATCACGTGGCCCGAGAGCTGCATCCGGAGTACTTCAAGAACTGCTGATATCGAG
CTTGCTACAAGGGACTTTCCGCTGGGGACTTTCCAGGGAGGCGTGGCCTGGGCGGGACTGGGGAGTGGCG
AGCCCTCAGATCCTGCATATAAGCAGCTGCTTTTTGCCTGTACTGGGTCTCTCTGGTTAGACCAGATCTG
AGCCTGGGAGCTCTCTGGCTAACTAGGGAACCCACTGCTTAAGCCTCAATAAAGCTTGCCTTGAGTGCTT
CAAGTAGTGTGTGCCCGTCTGTTGTGTGACTCTGGTAACTAGAGATCCCTCAGACCCTTTTAGTCAGTGT
GGAAAATCTCTAGCAGTAGTAGTTCATGTCATCTTATTATTCAGTATTTATAACTTGCAAAGAAATGAAT
ATCAGAGAGTGAGAGGCCTTGACATTGCTAGCGTTTACCGTCGACCTCTAGCTAGAGCTTGGCGTAATCA
TGGTCATAGCTGTTTCCTGTGTGAAATTGTTATCCGCTCACAATTCCACACAACATACGAGCCGGAAGCA
TAAAGTGTAAAGCCTGGGGTGCCTAATGAGTGAGCTAACTCACATTAATTGCGTTGCGCTCACTGCCCGC
TTTCCAGTCGGGAAACCTGTCGTGCCAGCTGCATTAATGAATCGGCCAACGCGCGGGGAGAGGCGGTTTG
CGTATTGGGCGCTCTTCCGCTTCCTCGCTCACTGACTCGCTGCGCTCGGTCGTTCGGCTGCGGCGAGCGG
TATCAGCTCACTCAAAGGCGGTAATACGGTTATCCACAGAATCAGGGGATAACGCAGGAAAGAACATGTG
AGCAAAAGGCCAGCAAAAGGCCAGGAACCGTAAAAAGGCCGCGTTGCTGGCGTTTTTCCATAGGCTCCGC
CCCCCTGACGAGCATCACAAAAATCGACGCTCAAGTCAGAGGTGGCGAAACCCGACAGGACTATAAAGAT
ACCAGGCGTTTCCCCCTGGAAGCTCCCTCGTGCGCTCTCCTGTTCCGACCCTGCCGCTTACCGGATACCT
GTCCGCCTTTCTCCCTTCGGGAAGCGTGGCGCTTTCTCATAGCTCACGCTGTAGGTATCTCAGTTCGGTG
TAGGTCGTTCGCTCCAAGCTGGGCTGTGTGCACGAACCCCCCGTTCAGCCCGACCGCTGCGCCTTATCCG
GTAACTATCGTCTTGAGTCCAACCCGGTAAGACACGACTTATCGCCACTGGCAGCAGCCACTGGTAACAG
GATTAGCAGAGCGAGGTATGTAGGCGGTGCTACAGAGTTCTTGAAGTGGTGGCCTAACTACGGCTACACT
AGAAGAACAGTATTTGGTATCTGCGCTCTGCTGAAGCCAGTTACCTTCGGAAAAAGAGTTGGTAGCTCTT
GATCCGGCAAACAAACCACCGCTGGTAGCGGTGGTTTTTTTGTTTGCAAGCAGCAGATTACGCGCAGAAA
AAAAGGATCTCAAGAAGATCCTTTGATCTTTTCTACGGGGTCTGACGCTCAGTGGAACGAAAACTCACGT
TAAGGGATTTTGGTCATGAGATTATCAAAAAGGATCTTCACCTAGATCCTTTTAAATTAAAAATGAAGTT
TTAAATCAATCTAAAGTATATATGAGTAAACTTGGTCTGACAGTTACCAATGCTTAATCAGTGAGGCACC
TATCTCAGCGATCTGTCTATTTCGTTCATCCATAGTTGCCTGACTCCCCGTCGTGTAGATAACTACGATA
CGGGAGGGCTTACCATCTGGCCCCAGTGCTGCAATGATACCGCGAGACCCACGCTCACCGGCTCCAGATT
TATCAGCAATAAACCAGCCAGCCGGAAGGGCCGAGCGCAGAAGTGGTCCTGCAACTTTATCCGCCTCCAT
CCAGTCTATTAATTGTTGCCGGGAAGCTAGAGTAAGTAGTTCGCCAGTTAATAGTTTGCGCAACGTTGTT
GCCATTGCTACAGGCATCGTGGTGTCACGCTCGTCGTTTGGTATGGCTTCATTCAGCTCCGGTTCCCAAC
GATCAAGGCGAGTTACATGATCCCCCATGTTGTGCAAAAAAGCGGTTAGCTCCTTCGGTCCTCCGATCGT
TGTCAGAAGTAAGTTGGCCGCAGTGTTATCACTCATGGTTATGGCAGCACTGCATAATTCTCTTACTGTC
ATGCCATCCGTAAGATGCTTTTCTGTGACTGGTGAGTACTCAACCAAGTCATTCTGAGAATAGTGTATGC
GGCGACCGAGTTGCTCTTGCCCGGCGTCAATACGGGATAATACCGCGCCACATAGCAGAACTTTAAAAGT
GCTCATCATTGGAAAACGTTCTTCGGGGCGAAAACTCTCAAGGATCTTACCGCTGTTGAGATCCAGTTCG
ATGTAACCCACTCGTGCACCCAACTGATCTTCAGCATCTTTTACTTTCACCAGCGTTTCTGGGTGAGCAA
AAACAGGAAGGCAAAATGCCGCAAAAAAGGGAATAAGGGCGACACGGAAATGTTGAATACTCATACTCTT
CCTTTTTCAATATTATTGAAGCATTTATCAGGGTTATTGTCTCATGAGCGGATACATATTTGAATGTATT
TAGAAAAATAAACAAATAGGGGTTCCGCGCACATTTCCCCGAAAAGTGCCACCTGACGTCGACGGATCGG
GAGATCAACTTGTTTATTGCAGCTTATAATGGTTACAAATAAAGCAATAGCATCACAAATTTCACAAATA
AAGCATTTTTTTCACTGCATTCTAGTTGTGGTTTGTCCAAACTCATCAATGTATCTTATCATGTCTGGAT
CAACTGGATAACTCAAGCTAACCAAAATCATCCCAAACTTCCCACCCCATACCCTATTACCACTGCCAAT
TACCTGTGGTTTCATTTACTCTAAACCTGTGATTCCTCTGAATTATTTTCATTTTAAAGAAATTGYAYTW
RWYMWRTRWKTMCTMYRAAYTWWKTWSWTKKWARRGMWAWTKYATTTGTTAAATATGTACTACAAACTTA
GTAGT
Features (pLannotate 1.2.2; 22 found; start..end, strand, type, name):
    377..634     +  LTR            5' LTR (truncated): truncated 5' long terminal repeat (LTR) from HIV-1
    681..806     +  misc_feature   HIV-1 Ψ: packaging signal of human immunodeficiency virus type 1
    790..1128    +  CDS            HIV-1 gag (fragment): gag protein from human immunodeficiency virus 1; gag
   1303..1536    +  misc_feature   RRE: The Rev response element (RRE) of HIV-1 allows for Rev-dependent mRNA export from the nucleus to the cytoplasm.
   1913..2013    +  CDS            Rev (fragment): human immunodeficiency virus 1 (HIV-1) Rev protein; rev; enhances nuclear export of unspliced and incompletely spliced viral mRNAs
   2028..2143    +  misc_feature   cPPT/CTS: central polypurine tract and central termination sequence of HIV-1 (lacking the first T)
   2206..2520    +  promoter       tight TRE promoter: Tet-responsive promoter PTight, consisting of seven tet operator sequences followed by the minimal CMV promoter
   2540..3247    +  CDS            mCherry: mCherry is a basic (constitutively fluorescent) red fluorescent protein published in 2004, derived from Discosoma sp.. It is reported to be a very rapidly-maturing monomer with low acid sensitivity.
   3261..3760    +  promoter       PGK promoter: mouse phosphoglycerate kinase 1 promoter
   3781..4380    +  CDS            PuroR: puromycin N-acetyltransferase; pac from Streptomyces alboniger; confers resistance to puromycin
   4397..4985    +  misc_feature   WPRE: woodchuck hepatitis virus posttranscriptional regulatory element
   5002..5520    +  CDS            nef (fragment): NEF_HV1BR - Experimental evidence at protein level: Swiss-Prot protein existence level 1. Extracellular Nef protein targets CD4(+) T-lymphocytes for apoptosis by interacting with CXCR4 surface receptors (PubMed:14990729). From Human immunodeficiency virus type 1 group M subtype B (isolate BRU/LAI) (HIV-1).
   5568..5825    +  LTR            5' LTR (truncated): truncated 5' long terminal repeat (LTR) from HIV-1
   5977..5993    -  protein_bind   lac operator: The lac repressor binds to the lac operator to inhibit transcription in E. coli. This inhibition can be relieved by adding lactose or isopropyl-β-D-thiogalactopyranoside (IPTG). lac repressor encoded by lacI
   6001..6031    -  promoter       lac promoter: promoter for the E. coli lac operon
   6046..6067    -  protein_bind   CAP binding site: CAP binding activates transcription in the presence of cAMP. E. coli catabolite activator protein
   6080..6172    -  CDS            lacI (fragment): lac repressor; lacI; The lac repressor binds to the lac operator to inhibit transcription in E. coli. This inhibition can be relieved by adding lactose or isopropyl-β-D-thiogalactopyranoside (IPTG).
   6355..6943    -  rep_origin     ori: high-copy-number ColE1/pMB1/pBR322/pUC origin of replication
   7114..7974    -  CDS            AmpR: β-lactamase; bla; confers resistance to ampicillin, carbenicillin, and related antibiotics
   7975..8079    -  promoter       AmpR promoter: bla
   8127..8261    +  polyA_signal   SV40 poly(A) signal: SV40 polyadenylation signal
   8475..329     +  CDS            nef (fragment) (across the origin): NEF_HV1BR - Experimental evidence at protein level: Swiss-Prot protein existence level 1. Extracellular Nef protein targets CD4(+) T-lymphocytes for apoptosis by interacting with CXCR4 surface receptors (PubMed:14990729). From Human immunodeficiency virus type 1 group M subtype B (isolate BRU/LAI) (HIV-1).
