[The description below was written by a language model from this plasmid's Addgene catalogue record and pLannotate feature annotations shown in this document.]
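Description:
pLVX-mCherry is an HIV-1-based lentiviral expression vector built on the Clontech pLVX backbone, designed for doxycycline-inducible expression of the red fluorescent protein mCherry in mammalian cells. In bacteria it is maintained through a high-copy ColE1/pUC-type origin and selected with ampicillin via the β-lactamase gene. Remnants of the lac promoter/operator region and an SV40 polyadenylation signal lie in the plasmid backbone outside the viral unit.

The transfer cassette is flanked by two HIV-1 LTR sequences, both annotated as truncated, each adjoined by sequence annotated as nef fragments. It also carries the standard cis-acting elements needed for vector production and transduction: the Ψ packaging signal extending into a gag fragment, the Rev response element for Rev-dependent nuclear export of the genomic RNA, and the cPPT/CTS, which aids nuclear import of the reverse-transcribed genome. Downstream, the PTight Tet-responsive promoter (seven tet operators fused to a minimal CMV promoter) drives the mCherry coding sequence. No tetracycline transactivator is annotated on this plasmid, so induction by doxycycline presumably depends on a transactivator supplied separately in the target cells. A second, constitutive unit uses the mouse PGK promoter to express puromycin N-acetyltransferase, allowing selection of stably transduced cells. A WPRE follows the puromycin resistance gene to enhance transcript stability and expression.

The record gives the purpose only as inducible lentiviral expression of mCherry. Because the insert is an untagged fluorescent protein with no fusion partner, the construct would suit use as a fluorescent control or marker in stable, inducible cell lines, although the record does not state this explicitly.
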