Addgene plasmid #180646: pLVX-mCherry
Purpose: Lentiviral expression vector for mCherry. Dox-inducible. Internal ID: WISP20-61.
Depositing lab: Wesley Sundquist. Depositing organization: University of Utah. Publication: Comprehensive analysis of the human ESCRT-III-MIT domain interactome reveals new cofactors for cytokinetic abscission. Wenzel DM, Mackay DR, Skalicky JJ, Paine EL, Miller MS, Ullman KS, Sundquist WI. Elife. 2022 Sep 15;11:e77779. doi: 10.7554/eLife.77779. PubMed 36107470.
Backbone
  Vector backbone: pLVX
  Backbone manufacturer: Clontech
  Vector type: Mammalian Expression, Lentiviral
  Selectable markers: Puromycin
Growth in bacteria
  Bacterial resistance: Ampicillin, 100 μg/mL
  Growth temperature: 37°C
  Growth strain: NEB Stable
  Copy number: Unknown
Gene/Insert
  Gene/Insert name: mCherry
Terms and licenses: Academic/Nonprofit Terms; Industry Terms: Not Available to Industry
Depositor comments: Read the preprint on bioRxiv: https://www.biorxiv.org/content/10.1101/2022.02.09.477148v1
How to cite: pLVX-mCherry was a gift from Wesley Sundquist (Addgene plasmid # 180646 ; http://n2t.net/addgene:180646 ; RRID:Addgene_180646)
